Addgene plasmid #8723: pKT0102
Depositing lab: Kurt Thorn. Depositing organization: Harvard University. Publication: Optimized cassettes for fluorescent protein tagging in Saccharomyces cerevisiae. Sheff MA, Thorn KS. Yeast 2004 Jun;21(8):661-70. 10.1002/yea.1130 PubMed 15197731.
Backbone
  Vector backbone: pFA6a-link
  Backbone size w/o insert (bp): 4894
  Vector type: Yeast Expression
  Selectable markers: KanR
Growth in bacteria
  Bacterial resistance: Ampicillin, 100 μg/mL
  Growth temperature: 37°C
  Growth strain: DH5alpha
  Copy number: Unknown
Gene/Insert
  Gene/Insert name: yECFP (alt names: Codon-optimized GFP variant; pKT102 (pFA6a–link–yECFP–Kan))
  Mutation: yEGFP with F64L, S65T, Y66W, N146I, M153T, V163A
  Tag / fusion protein: Codon optimized linker (N terminal on backbone)
  Cloning method: Restriction Enzyme; 5′ cloning site PacI (not destroyed); 3′ cloning site AscI (not destroyed)
  Sequencing primers: 5′ SP6
Terms and licenses: Academic/Nonprofit Terms; Industry Terms: Not Available to Industry
Depositor comments: Full name of this plasmid is pFA6a-link-yECFP-KanR. yECFP is created by mutagenesis from a codon-optimized green fluorescent protein - yEGFP1 (Cormack et al. 1997). This yEGFP variant is cloned into pDH5, replacing YFP. An codon-optimized linker was added into the yEGFP variant to improve expression level. The G418 resistance marker (KanR) was introduced into the plasmid by subcloning the BglII/EcoRI fragment of pDH3 (Hailey et al., 2002) into the plasmid, in place of SpHIS5. The yeast GFP used to create this plasmid contained a point mutation M233I that is present in all GFP variants derived from this original yEGFP. The mutation had no effect on fluorescence (see associated publication for more details).
How to cite: pKT0102 was a gift from Kurt Thorn (Addgene plasmid # 8723)
