[The description below was written by a language model from this plasmid's Addgene catalogue record and pLannotate feature annotations shown in this document.]
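Description:
pKT0102 (full name pFA6a-link-yECFP-KanR) is a yeast tagging-cassette plasmid built on the pFA6a-link backbone. It belongs to a series of optimized modules for fusing fluorescent proteins to proteins in Saccharomyces cerevisiae. It is propagated in E. coli through a high-copy ColE1/pUC-type origin and selected with ampicillin via the β-lactamase gene and its promoter. The feature table shows no yeast replication origin or centromere. This fits a template plasmid whose cassette is meant to be integrated into the genome rather than maintained episomally, although the record classes it simply as a yeast expression vector. The catalogue's "backbone size" of 4,894 bp equals the length of the full depositor sequence.

The payload is yECFP, a cyan variant derived by mutagenesis from the yeast codon-optimized yEGFP1. It carries F64L, S65T, Y66W, N146I, M153T and V163A, which is why the annotation software labels the coding region as yeGFP. It also carries an M233I change inherited from the parental yEGFP, which the depositor reports has no effect on fluorescence. The coding sequence sits between retained PacI and AscI sites and is preceded by a codon-optimized linker added to improve expression. No yeast promoter lies upstream of it, so expression would depend on in-frame fusion to a target gene. It is followed by the ADH1 transcription terminator. Downstream is the kanMX marker, which confers G418 resistance in yeast and replaced the SpHIS5 marker of a precursor plasmid. SP6 and T7 promoters flank the cassette. The short lacI, rop and bom fragments are backbone remnants. The plasmid is typically used to generate cyan fluorescent fusions for live-cell imaging in yeast.
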