Features (pLannotate 1.2.2; 11 found; start..end, strand, type, name):
      5..721     +  CDS            yeGFP: yeast-enhanced green fluorescent protein codons optimized for translation in S. cerevisiae and C. albicans
    742..929     +  terminator     ADH1 terminator: S. cerevisiae ADH1; transcription terminator for the S. cerevisiae alcohol dehydrogenase 1 (ADH1) gene
   1004..2360    +  gene           kanMX: yeast selectable marker conferring kanamycin resistance (Wach et al., 1994)
   2465..2483    -  promoter       T7 promoter: promoter for bacteriophage T7 RNA polymerase
   2505..2558    -  CDS            lacI (fragment): lac repressor; lacI; The lac repressor binds to the lac operator to inhibit transcription in E. coli. This inhibition can be relieved by adding lactose or isopropyl-β-D-thiogalactopyranoside (IPTG).
   2741..3329    -  rep_origin     ori: high-copy-number ColE1/pMB1/pBR322/pUC origin of replication
   3500..4360    -  CDS            AmpR: β-lactamase; bla; confers resistance to ampicillin, carbenicillin, and related antibiotics
   4361..4465    -  promoter       AmpR promoter: bla
   4560..4595    +  CDS            rop (fragment): Rop protein, which maintains plasmids at low copy number; rop
   4697..4748    +  misc_feature   bom (fragment): basis of mobility region from pBR322
   4811..4829    +  promoter       SP6 promoter: promoter for bacteriophage SP6 RNA polymerase
>Addgene plasmid #8723 | pKT0102 | depositor full sequence | sequence record 6735 | Author sequence
TAACATGTCTAAAGGTGAAGAATTATTCACTGGTGTTGTCCCAATTTTGGTTGAATTAGATGGTGATGTT
AATGGTCACAAATTTTCTGTCTCCGGTGAAGGTGAAGGTGATGCTACTTACGGTAAATTGACCTTAAAAT
TTATTTGTACTACTGGTAAATTGCCAGTTCCATGGCCAACCTTAGTCACTACTTTAACTTGGGGTGTTCA
ATGTTTTTCTAGATACCCAGATCATATGAAACAACATGACTTTTTCAAGTCTGCCATGCCAGAAGGTTAT
GTTCAAGAAAGAACTATTTTTTTCAAAGATGACGGTAACTACAAGACCAGAGCTGAAGTCAAGTTTGAAG
GTGATACCTTAGTTAATAGAATCGAATTAAAAGGTATTGATTTTAAAGAAGATGGTAACATTTTAGGTCA
CAAATTGGAATACATTTATAACTCTCACAATGTTTACATCACTGCTGACAAACAAAAGAATGGTATCAAA
GCTAACTTCAAAATTAGACACAACATTGAAGATGGTTCTGTTCAATTAGCTGACCATTATCAACAAAATA
CTCCAATTGGTGATGGTCCAGTCTTGTTACCAGACAACCATTACTTATCCACTCAATCTGCCTTATCCAA
AGATCCAAACGAAAAGAGAGACCACATGGTCTTGTTAGAATTTGTTACTGCTGCTGGTATTACCCATGGT
ATGGATGAATTGTACAAATAAGGCGCGCCACTTCTAAATAAGCGAATTTCTTATGATTTATGATTTTTAT
TATTAAATAAGTTATAAAAAAAATAAGTGTATACAAATTTTAAAGTGACTCTTAGGTTTTAAAACGAAAA
TTCTTATTCTTGAGTAACTCTTTCCTGTAGGTCAGGTTGCTTTCTCAGGTATAGTATGAGGTCGCTCTTA
TTGACCACACCTCTACCGGCAGATCCGCTAGGGATAACAGGGTAATATAGATCTGTTTAGCTTGCCTCGT
CCCCGCCGGGTCACCCGGCCAGCGACATGGAGGCCCAGAATACCCTCCTTGACAGTCTTGACGTGCGCAG
CTCAGGGGCATGATGTGACTGTCGCCCGTACATTTAGCCCATACATCCCCATGTATAATCATTTGCATCC
ATACATTTTGATGGCCGCACGGCGCGAAGCAAAAATTACGGCTCCTCGCTGCAGACCTGCGAGCAGGGAA
ACGCTCCCCTCACAGACGCGTTGAATTGTCCCCACGCCGCGCCCCTGTAGAGAAATATAAAAGGTTAGGA
TTTGCCACTGAGGTTCTTCTTTCATATACTTCCTTTTAAAATCTTGCTAGGATACAGTTCTCACATCACA
TCCGAACATAAACAACCATGGGTAAGGAAAAGACTCACGTTTCGAGGCCGCGATTAAATTCCAACATGGA
TGCTGATTTATATGGGTATAAATGGGCTCGCGATAATGTCGGGCAATCAGGTGCGACAATCTATCGATTG
TATGGGAAGCCCGATGCGCCAGAGTTGTTTCTGAAACATGGCAAAGGTAGCGTTGCCAATGATGTTACAG
ATGAGATGGTCAGACTAAACTGGCTGACGGAATTTATGCCTCTTCCGACCATCAAGCATTTTATCCGTAC
TCCTGATGATGCATGGTTACTCACCACTGCGATCCCCGGCAAAACAGCATTCCAGGTATTAGAAGAATAT
CCTGATTCAGGTGAAAATATTGTTGATGCGCTGGCAGTGTTCCTGCGCCGGTTGCATTCGATTCCTGTTT
GTAATTGTCCTTTTAACAGCGATCGCGTATTTCGTCTCGCTCAGGCGCAATCACGAATGAATAACGGTTT
GGTTGATGCGAGTGATTTTGATGACGAGCGTAATGGCTGGCCTGTTGAACAAGTCTGGAAAGAAATGCAT
AAGCTTTTGCCATTCTCACCGGATTCAGTCGTCACTCATGGTGATTTCTCACTTGATAACCTTATTTTTG
ACGAGGGGAAATTAATAGGTTGTATTGATGTTGGACGAGTCGGAATCGCAGACCGATACCAGGATCTTGC
CATCCTATGGAACTGCCTCGGTGAGTTTTCTCCTTCATTACAGAAACGGCTTTTTCAAAAATATGGTATT
GATAATCCTGATATGAATAAATTGCAGTTTCATTTGATGCTCGATGAGTTTTTCTAATCAGTACTGACAA
TAAAAAGATTCTTGTTTTCAAGAACTTGTCATTTGTATAGTTTTTTTATATTGTAGTTGTTCTATTTTAA
TCAAATGTTAGCGTGATTTATATTTTTTTTCGCCTCGACATCATCTGCCCAGATGCGAAGTTAAGTGCGC
AGAAAGTAATATCATGCGTCAATCGTATGTGAATGCTGGTCGCTATACTGCTGTCGATTCGATACTAACG
CCGCCATCCAGTTTAAACGAGCTCGAATTCATCGATGATATCAGATCCACTAGTGGCCTATGCGGCCGCG
GATCTGCCGGTCTCCCTATAGTGAGTCGTATTAATTTCGATAAGCCAGGTTAACCTGCATTAATGAATCG
GCCAACGCGCGGGGAGAGGCGGTTTGCGTATTGGGCGCTCTTCCGCTTCCTCGCTCACTGACTCGCTGCG
CTCGGTCGTTCGGCTGCGGCGAGCGGTATCAGCTCACTCAAAGGCGGTAATACGGTTATCCACAGAATCA
GGGGATAACGCAGGAAAGAACATGTGAGCAAAAGGCCAGCAAAAGGCCAGGAACCGTAAAAAGGCCGCGT
TGCTGGCGTTTTTCCATAGGCTCCGCCCCCCTGACGAGCATCACAAAAATCGACGCTCAAGTCAGAGGTG
GCGAAACCCGACAGGACTATAAAGATACCAGGCGTTTCCCCCTGGAAGCTCCCTCGTGCGCTCTCCTGTT
CCGACCCTGCCGCTTACCGGATACCTGTCCGCCTTTCTCCCTTCGGGAAGCGTGGCGCTTTCTCAATGCT
CACGCTGTAGGTATCTCAGTTCGGTGTAGGTCGTTCGCTCCAAGCTGGGCTGTGTGCACGAACCCCCCGT
TCAGCCCGACCGCTGCGCCTTATCCGGTAACTATCGTCTTGAGTCCAACCCGGTAAGACACGACTTATCG
CCACTGGCAGCAGCCACTGGTAACAGGATTAGCAGAGCGAGGTATGTAGGCGGTGCTACAGAGTTCTTGA
AGTGGTGGCCTAACTACGGCTACACTAGAAGGACAGTATTTGGTATCTGCGCTCTGCTGAAGCCAGTTAC
CTTCGGAAAAAGAGTTGGTAGCTCTTGATCCGGCAAACAAACCACCGCTGGTAGCGGTGGTTTTTTTGTT
TGCAAGCAGCAGATTACGCGCAGAAAAAAAGGATCTCAAGAAGATCCTTTGATCTTTTCTACGGGGTCTG
ACGCTCAGTGGAACGAAAACTCACGTTAAGGGATTTTGGTCATGAGATTATCAAAAAGGATCTTCACCTA
GATCCTTTTAAATTAAAAATGAAGTTTTAAATCAATCTAAAGTATATATGAGTAAACTTGGTCTGACAGT
TACCAATGCTTAATCAGTGAGGCACCTATCTCAGCGATCTGTCTATTTCGTTCATCCATAGTTGCCTGAC
TCCCCGTCGTGTAGATAACTACGATACGGGAGGGCTTACCATCTGGCCCCAGTGCTGCAATGATACCGCG
AGACCCACGCTCACCGGCTCCAGATTTATCAGCAATAAACCAGCCAGCCGGAAGGGCCGAGCGCAGAAGT
GGTCCTGCAACTTTATCCGCCTCCATCCAGTCTATTAATTGTTGCCGGGAAGCTAGAGTAAGTAGTTCGC
CAGTTAATAGTTTGCGCAACGTTGTTGCCATTGCTACAGGCATCGTGGTGTCACGCTCGTCGTTTGGTAT
GGCTTCATTCAGCTCCGGTTCCCAACGATCAAGGCGAGTTACATGATCCCCCATGTTGTGCAAAAAAGCG
GTTAGCTCCTTCGGTCCTCCGATCGTTGTCAGAAGTAAGTTGGCCGCAGTGTTATCACTCATGGTTATGG
CAGCACTGCATAATTCTCTTACTGTCATGCCATCCGTAAGATGCTTTTCTGTGACTGGTGAGTACTCAAC
CAAGTCATTCTGAGAATAGTGTATGCGGCGACCGAGTTGCTCTTGCCCGGCGTCAATACGGGATAATACC
GCGCCACATAGCAGAACTTTAAAAGTGCTCATCATTGGAAAACGTTCTTCGGGGCGAAAACTCTCAAGGA
TCTTACCGCTGTTGAGATCCAGTTCGATGTAACCCACTCGTGCACCCAACTGATCTTCAGCATCTTTTAC
TTTCACCAGCGTTTCTGGGTGAGCAAAAACAGGAAGGCAAAATGCCGCAAAAAAGGGAATAAGGGCGACA
CGGAAATGTTGAATACTCATACTCTTCCTTTTTCAATATTATTGAAGCATTTATCAGGGTTATTGTCTCA
TGAGCGGATACATATTTGAATGTATTTAGAAAAATAAACAAATAGGGGTTCCGCGCACATTTCCCCGAAA
AGTGCCACCTGACGTCTAAGAAACCATTATTATCATGACATTAACCTATAAAAATAGGCGTATCACGAGG
CCCTTTCGTCTCGCGCGTTTCGGTGATGACGGTGAAAACCTCTGACACATGCAGCTCCCGGAGACGGTCA
CAGCTTGTCTGTAAGCGGATGCCGGGAGCAGACAAGCCCGTCAGGGCGCGTCAGCGGGTGTTGGCGGGTG
TCGGGGCTGGCTTAACTATGCGGCATCAGAGCAGATTGTACTGAGAGTGCACCATATGGACATATTGTCG
TTAGAACGCGGCTACAATTAATACATAACCTTATGTATCATACACATACGATTTAGGTGACACTATAGAA
CGCGGCCGCCAGCTGAAGCTTCGTACGCTGCAGGTCGACGGATCGGTGACGGTGCTGGTTTAAT
