>Addgene plasmid #8723 | pKT0102 | addgene partial sequence | sequence record 17182 | SP6 5'-ATTTAGGTGACACTATAG-3'
NNNNNNAGCTTCGTACTGAGNNNCCCCTCATAATTTCCCCAAAGCGTAACCATGTGTGAATAAATTTTGA
GCTAGTAGGGTTGCAGCCACGAGTAAGTCTTCCCTTGTTATTGTGTAGCCAGAATGCCGCAAAACTTCCA
TGCCTAAGCGAACTGTTGAGAGTACGTTTCGATTTCTGACTGTGTTAGCCTGGAAGTGCTTGTCCCAACC
TTGTTTCTGAGCATGAACGCCCGCAAGCCAACATGTTAGTTGAAGCATCAGGGCGATTAGCAGCATGATA
TCAAAACGCTCTGAGCTGCTCGTTCGGCTATGGCGTAGGCCTAGTCCGTAGGCAGGACTTTTCAAGTCTC
GGAAGGTTTCTTCAATCTGCATTCGCTTCGAATAGATATTAACAAGTTGTTTGGGTGTTCGAATTTCAAC
AGGTAAGTTAGTTGCTAGAATCCATGGCTCCTTTGCCGACGCTGAGTAGATTTTAGGTGACGGGTGGTGA
CAATGAGTCCGTGTCGAGCGCTGATTTTTTCGGCCTTTAGAGCGAGATTTATACAATAGAATTTGGCATG
AGATTGGATTGCTTTTAGTCAGCCTCTTATAGCCTAAAGTCTTTGAGTGACTAGATGACATATCATGTAA
GTTGCTGATAGGTTTCCAGTTTTCCGCTCCTAGGTCTGCATATTGTACTTTTCCTCTTACTCGACTTAAC
CAGTACCAACCCAGCTTCTCAACGGATTTATACCATGGCACTTTAAAGCCAGCATCACTGACAATGAGCG
GTGTGGTGTTACTCGGTAGAATGCTCGCAAGGTCGGCTAGAAATTGGTCATGAGCTTTCTTTGAACATTG
CTNNTGAAAGCGGGNANNNCTTTNNNTCNNNNNNNN
